Addgene plasmid #182995: mini-talin P229S (headR13DD P229S)
Purpose: expression of minitalin P229S in mammalian cells
Depositing lab: Vesa Hytönen. Depositing organization: Tampere University, BioMediTech. Publication: Talin variant P229S compromises integrin activation and associates with multifaceted clinical symptoms. Azizi L, Varela L, Turkki P, Mykuliak VV, Korpela S, Ihalainen TO, Church J, Hytonen VP, Goult BT. Hum Mol Genet. 2022 Jul 21. pii: 6647920. doi: 10.1093/hmg/ddac163. PubMed 35861643.
Backbone
  Vector backbone: pEGFP-C1
  Backbone manufacturer: Clontech
  Total vector size (bp): 6903
  Vector type: Mammalian Expression
Growth in bacteria
  Bacterial resistance: Kanamycin, 50 μg/mL
  Growth temperature: 37°C
  Growth strain: DH5alpha
  Copy number: Unknown
Gene/Insert
  Gene/Insert name: Talin 1 (alt name: headR13DD)
  Species: M. musculus (mouse)
  Insert size (bp): 6903
  Mutation: P229S
  Entrez Gene: Tln1 (a.k.a. Tln)
  Tag / fusion protein: GFP (C terminal on insert)
Terms and licenses: Academic/Nonprofit Terms; Industry Terms: Not Available to Industry
How to cite: mini-talin P229S (headR13DD P229S) was a gift from Vesa Hytönen (Addgene plasmid # 182995 ; http://n2t.net/addgene:182995 ; RRID:Addgene_182995)
