[The description below was written by a language model from this plasmid's Addgene catalogue record and pLannotate feature annotations shown in this document.]
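Description:
mini-talin P229S (headR13DD P229S) is a mammalian expression plasmid built on the Clontech pEGFP-C1 backbone and encoding a shortened form of mouse talin-1 (Tln1) that carries the P229S substitution. The alternative name headR13DD suggests that the talin head is joined directly to the C-terminal R13 rod bundle and dimerisation domain, with the intervening rod omitted. The annotated layout is consistent with this: two adjacent, slightly overlapping talin-like coding segments of roughly 2.1 kb in total. The automated annotation matched these segments to mouse Tln2 and to a sponge talin. These are best read as homology hits to talin family members, since the catalogue identifies the insert as mouse Tln1. The insert size is recorded as 6,903 bp, the same as the whole plasmid, so it evidently does not describe the insert alone.

Expression is driven by the human CMV immediate early enhancer and promoter. The talin coding region is followed by EGFP, matching the catalogue entry of a GFP tag at the C terminus of the insert, although the parental C1 vector normally places EGFP upstream of the cloning site. An SV40 polyadenylation signal terminates the transcript. The backbone carries a high-copy ColE1/pUC origin and an f1 origin. Its NeoR/KanR cassette is preceded by both a bacterial promoter and the SV40 early promoter and ends with an HSV TK polyadenylation signal, giving kanamycin selection in bacteria and G418 selection in mammalian cells.

The plasmid is intended for expressing fluorescent mini-talin P229S in mammalian cells. The associated study examined how this variant compromises integrin activation and relates to clinical symptoms.
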