Features (pLannotate 1.2.2; 16 found; start..end, strand, type, name):
     61..364     +  enhancer       CMV enhancer: human cytomegalovirus immediate early enhancer
    365..568     +  promoter       CMV promoter: human cytomegalovirus (CMV) immediate early promoter
    650..2173    +  CDS            Tln2 (fragment): TLN2_MOUSE - Experimental evidence at protein level: Swiss-Prot protein existence level 1. As a major component of focal adhesion plaques that links integrin to the actin cytoskeleton, may play an important role in cell adhesion. Recruits PIP5K1C to focal adhesion plaques and strongly activates its kinase activity (By similarity). From Mus musculus (Mouse).
   2093..2788    +  CDS            TLN (fragment): TLN_OSCPE - Experimental evidence at protein level: Swiss-Prot protein existence level 1. Probably involved in connections of major cytoskeletal structures to the plasma membrane. From Oscarella pearsei (Sponge).
   2831..3550    +  CDS            EGFP: the original enhanced GFP (Yang et al., 1996) mammalian codon-optimized
   3550..3572    +  misc_feature   MCS (fragment): multiple cloning site
   3584..3668    +  CDS            large T antigen (fragment): large T antigen from SV40 (simian virus 40)
   3691..3812    +  polyA_signal   SV40 poly(A) signal: SV40 polyadenylation signal
   3846..4274    -  rep_origin     f1 ori (sequence partly withheld): f1 bacteriophage origin of replication; arrow indicates direction of (+) strand synthesis
   4301..4405    +  promoter       AmpR promoter: bla
   4407..4764    +  promoter       SV40 promoter: SV40 enhancer and early promoter
   4799..5593    +  CDS            NeoR/KanR: aminoglycoside phosphotransferase from Tn5; aph(3')-II (or nptII); confers resistance to neomycin, kanamycin, and G418 (Geneticin®)
   5614..5766    +  CDS            ble (fragment): BLE_KLEPN - Experimental evidence at protein level: Swiss-Prot protein existence level 1. Binding protein with a strong affinity to the bleomycin family of antibiotics. Binds to CL990; an antimitotic-antibiotic compound. From Klebsiella pneumoniae.
   5825..5872    +  polyA_signal   HSV TK poly(A) signal: herpes simplex virus thymidine kinase polyadenylation signal (Cole and Stacy, 1985)
   5963..5979    -  polyA_signal   bGH poly(A) signal (fragment): bovine growth hormone polyadenylation signal
   6201..6789    +  rep_origin     ori: high-copy-number ColE1/pMB1/pBR322/pUC origin of replication
>Addgene plasmid #182995 | mini-talin P229S (headR13DD P229S) | addgene full sequence | sequence record 361175 | Addgene NGS Result
TAGTTATTAATAGTAATCAATTACGGGGTCATTAGTTCATAGCCCATATATGGAGTTCCGCGTTACATAA
CTTACGGTAAATGGCCCGCCTGGCTGACCGCCCAACGACCCCCGCCCATTGACGTCAATAATGACGTATG
TTCCCATAGTAACGCCAATAGGGACTTTCCATTGACGTCAATGGGTGGAGTATTTACGGTAAACTGCCCA
CTTGGCAGTACATCAAGTGTATCATATGCCAAGTACGCCCCCTATTGACGTCAATGACGGTAAATGGCCC
GCCTGGCATTATGCCCAGTACATGACCTTATGGGACTTTCCTACTTGGCAGTACATCTACGTATTAGTCA
TCGCTATTACCATGGTGATGCGGTTTTGGCAGTACATCAATGGGCGTGGATAGCGGTTTGACTCACGGGG
ATTTCCAAGTCTCCACCCCATTGACGTCAATGGGAGTTTGTTTTGGCACCAAAATCAACGGGACTTTCCA
AAATGTCGTAACAACTCCGCCCCATTGACGCAAATGGGCGGTAGGCGTGTACGGTGGGAGGTCTATATAA
GCAGAGCTGGTTTAGTGAACCGTCAGATCCGCTAGCGCTACCGGTATTAGGCACCCCAGGCTTTACACGA
ATTCGCAGAAGCTGCCACCATGGTTGCGCTTTCGCTGAAGATTAGCATTGGGAATGTGGTGAAGACGATG
CAATTTGAGCCATCTACCATGGTGTACGACGCCTGCCGCATGATTCGTGAGCGGATCCCAGAGGCCCTGG
CTGGCCCTCCCAACGACTTTGGGCTCTTTCTGTCAGATGATGACCCCAAAAAAGGCATCTGGCTAGAGGC
TGGGAAAGCTTTGGACTACTACATGCTCCGAAATGGGGACACCATGGAGTACAGAAAAAAGCAGAGACCC
CTGAAGATCCGGATGTTAGACGGAACGGTGAAGACTATCATGGTGGATGACTCCAAGACCGTCACAGACA
TGCTCATGACCATTTGTGCCCGAATTGGTATCACCAACCATGATGAGTATTCACTGGTTCGAGAGCTGAT
GGAAGAAAAGAAAGATGAGGGGACAGGGACCCTGAGAAAAGACAAGACCCTACTGCGAGATGAAAAGAAG
ATGGAGAAGCTAAAGCAGAAGTTGCACACAGACGATGAGTTGAACTGGCTGGACCATGGGCGGACACTGA
GGGAACAGGGAGTGGAAGAGCATGAGACGTTGCTGCTGCGGAGAAAGTTCTTCTACTCAGACCAGAATGT
GGATTCCCGAGACCCTGTACAGCTGAACCTTCTCTATGTGCAGGCACGAGATGACATCCTGAATGGCTCC
CATTCTGTCTCCTTTGACAAGGCCTGTGAATTTGCAGGCTTCCAGTGCCAGATCCAGTTTGGACCTCACA
ATGAACAGAAGCACAAGGCTGGCTTCCTTGACCTGAAGGACTTCCTGCCCAAGGAGTATGTGAAGCAGAA
GGGAGAGCGTAAGATCTTTCAGGCACACAAGAATTGTGGGCAGATGAGTGAAATTGAGGCCAAGGTACGC
TACGTGAAGCTGGCCCGTTCCCTCAAGACTTACGGTGTCTCCTTCTTCCTAGTCAAGGAAAAGATGAAGG
GGAAGAATAAACTGGTGCCCAGGCTGTTGGGCATCACTAAGGAGTGTGTGATGCGTGTGGATGAGAAGAC
CAAGGAGGTGATTCAGGAATGGAGCCTCACCAACATCAAACGCTGGGCTGCCTCTCCCAAGAGCTTTACT
CTGGACTTTGGAGACTATCAGGATGGCTACTACTCAGTACAGACGACAGAAGGCGAGCAGATCGCACAGC
TCATTGCTGGCTACATAGATATCATCCTTAAGAAGAAAAAAAGCAAGGACCATTTTGGGCTGGAGGGAGA
TGAAGAGTCTACTATGTTGGAGGACTCAGTGTCTCCCAAAAAGTCAACAGTCCTTCAGCAGCAGTACAAC
CGAGTGGGGAAAGTGGAGCACGGCTCTGTGGCTCTGCCAGCCATCATGCGCTCTGGAGCCTCTGGTCCTG
AGAATTTCCAGGTGGGGAGCATGCCACCTGCCCAGCAGCAGATCACCAGTGGCCAGATGCACGACCCTAC
TGTCATTGCTGAGAATGAGCTCTTGGGAGCCGCAGCCGCCATCGAGGCTGCAGCCAAGAAGCTGGAGCAG
CTGAAGCCCAGGGCCAAACCCAAGGAGGCGGATGAGTCCTTGAACTTTGAGGAACAAATCCTAGAAGCTG
CCAAGTCCATCGCTGCAGCCACCAGTGCACTGGTAAAGGCTGCGTCAGCAGCCCAGAGGGAGCTGGTGGC
TCAAGGAAAGGTGGGCGCCATTCCAGCCAATGCACTGGATGATGGGCAGTGGTCGCAGGGCCTCATTTCC
GCTGCCCGTATGGTGGCTGCGGCCACCAACAATCTGTGTGAAGCAGCTAACGCAGCTGTCCAGGGCCATG
CTAGCCAGGAGAAACTCATTTCCTCAGCCAAGCAAGTAGCTGCCTCCACAGCTCAGCTCCTGGTAGCTTG
CAAGGTCAAAGCAGATCAGGACTCTGAGGCAATGAAACGGCTCCAGGCTGCTGGCAATGCAGTGAAGAGG
GCCTCAGATAACCTGGTAAAGGCGGCCCAGAAAGCTGCAGCCTTCGAAGACCAGGAGAATGAGACGGTGG
TGGTGAAGGAGAAAATGGTTGGGGGCATTGCCCAGATTATCGCAGCACAGGAAGAGATGCTTCGGAAGGA
ACGAGAGCTGGAAGAGGCTCGGAAAAAGCTCGCCCAGATCCGGCAGCAGCAGTACAAGTTCTTGCCTTCA
GAGCTTCGAGACGAGCACGGAGGATCCGGAATGGTGAGCAAGGGCGAGGAGCTGTTCACCGGGGTGGTGC
CCATCCTGGTCGAGCTGGACGGCGACGTAAACGGCCACAAGTTCAGCGTGTCCGGCGAGGGCGAGGGCGA
TGCCACCTACGGCAAGCTGACCCTGAAGTTCATCTGCACCACCGGCAAGCTGCCCGTGCCCTGGCCCACC
CTCGTGACCACCCTGACCTACGGCGTGCAGTGCTTCAGCCGCTACCCCGACCACATGAAGCAGCACGACT
TCTTCAAGTCCGCCATGCCCGAAGGCTACGTCCAGGAGCGCACCATCTTCTTCAAGGACGACGGCAACTA
CAAGACCCGCGCCGAGGTGAAGTTCGAGGGCGACACCCTGGTGAACCGCATCGAGCTGAAGGGCATCGAC
TTCAAGGAGGACGGCAACATCCTGGGGCACAAGCTGGAGTACAACTACAACAGCCACAACGTCTATATCA
TGGCCGACAAGCAGAAGAACGGCATCAAGGTGAACTTCAAGATCCGCCACAACATCGAGGACGGCAGCGT
GCAGCTCGCCGACCACTACCAGCAGAACACCCCCATCGGCGACGGCCCCGTGCTGCTGCCCGACAACCAC
TACCTGAGCACCCAGTCCGCCCTGAGCAAAGACCCCAACGAGAAGCGCGATCACATGGTCCTGCTGGAGT
TCGTGACCGCCGCCGGGATCACTCTCGGCATGGACGAGCTGTACAAGTAACCGCGGGCCCGGGATCCACC
GGATCTAGATAACTGATCATAATCAGCCATACCACATTTGTAGAGGTTTTACTTGCTTTAAAAAACCTCC
CACACCTCCCCCTGAACCTGAAACATAAAATGAATGCAATTGTTGTTGTTAACTTGTTTATTGCAGCTTA
TAATGGTTACAAATAAAGCAATAGCATCACAAATTTCACAAATAAAGCATTTTTTTCACTGCATTCTAGT
TGTGGTTTGTCCAAACTCATCAATGTATCTTAACGCGTAAATTGTAAGCGTTAATATTTTGTTAAAATTC
GCGTTAAATTTTTGTTAAATCAGCTCATTTTTTAACCAATAGGCCGAAATCGGCAAAATCCCTTATAAAT
CAAAAGAATAGACCGAGATAGGGT
[37 nt withheld, positions 3945-3981]
AAAGAACGTGGACTCCAACGTCAAAGG
[49 nt withheld, positions 4009-4057]
T
[91 nt withheld, positions 4059-4149]
G
[124 nt withheld, positions 4151-4274]
CAGGTGGCACTTTTCGGGGAAATGTGCGCGGAACCCCTATTTGTTTATTTTTCTAAATACATTCAAATAT
GTATCCGCTCATGAGACAATAACCCTGATAAATGCTTCAATAATATTGAAAAAGGAAGAGTCCTGAGGCG
GAAAGAACCAGCTGTGGAATGTGTGTCAGTTAGGGTGTGGAAAGTCCCCAGGCTCCCCAGCAGGCAGAAG
TATGCAAAGCATGCATCTCAATTAGTCAGCAACCAGGTGTGGAAAGTCCCCAGGCTCCCCAGCAGGCAGA
AGTATGCAAAGCATGCATCTCAATTAGTCAGCAACCATAGTCCCGCCCCTAACTCCGCCCATCCCGCCCC
TAACTCCGCCCAGTTCCGCCCATTCTCCGCCCCATGGCTGACTAATTTTTTTTATTTATGCAGAGGCCGA
GGCCGCCTCGGCCTCTGAGCTATTCCAGAAGTAGTGAGGAGGCTTTTTTGGAGGCCTAGGCTTTTGCAAA
GATCGATCAAGAGACAGGATGAGGATCGTTTCGCATGATTGAACAAGATGGATTGCACGCAGGTTCTCCG
GCCGCTTGGGTGGAGAGGCTATTCGGCTATGACTGGGCACAACAGACAATCGGCTGCTCTGATGCCGCCG
TGTTCCGGCTGTCAGCGCAGGGGCGCCCGGTTCTTTTTGTCAAGACCGACCTGTCCGGTGCCCTGAATGA
ACTGCAAGACGAGGCAGCGCGGCTATCGTGGCTGGCCACGACGGGCGTTCCTTGCGCAGCTGTGCTCGAC
GTTGTCACTGAAGCGGGAAGGGACTGGCTGCTATTGGGCGAAGTGCCGGGGCAGGATCTCCTGTCATCTC
ACCTTGCTCCTGCCGAGAAAGTATCCATCATGGCTGATGCAATGCGGCGGCTGCATACGCTTGATCCGGC
TACCTGCCCATTCGACCACCAAGCGAAACATCGCATCGAGCGAGCACGTACTCGGATGGAAGCCGGTCTT
GTCGATCAGGATGATCTGGACGAAGAGCATCAGGGGCTCGCGCCAGCCGAACTGTTCGCCAGGCTCAAGG
CGAGCATGCCCGACGGCGAGGATCTCGTCGTGACCCATGGCGATGCCTGCTTGCCGAATATCATGGTGGA
AAATGGCCGCTTTTCTGGATTCATCGACTGTGGCCGGCTGGGTGTGGCGGACCGCTATCAGGACATAGCG
TTGGCTACCCGTGATATTGCTGAAGAGCTTGGCGGCGAATGGGCTGACCGCTTCCTCGTGCTTTACGGTA
TCGCCGCTCCCGATTCGCAGCGCATCGCCTTCTATCGCCTTCTTGACGAGTTCTTCTGAGCGGGACTCTG
GGGTTCGAAATGACCGACCAAGCGACGCCCAACCTGCCATCACGAGATTTCGATTCCACCGCCGCCTTCT
ATGAAAGGTTGGGCTTCGGAATCGTTTTCCGGGACGCCGGCTGGATGATCCTCCAGCGCGGGGATCTCAT
GCTGGAGTTCTTCGCCCACCCTAGGGGGAGGCTAACTGAAACACGGAAGGAGACAATACCGGAAGGAACC
CGCGCTATGACGGCAATAAAAAGACAGAATAAAACGCACGGTGTTGGGTCGTTTGTTCATAAACGCGGGG
TTCGGTCCCAGGGCTGGCACTCTGTCGATACCCCACCGAGACCCCATTGGGGCCAATACGCCCGCGTTTC
TTCCTTTTCCCCACCCCACCCCCCAAGTTCGGGTGAAGGCCCAGGGCTCGCAGCCAACGTCGGGGCGGCA
GGCCCTGCCATAGCCTCAGGTTACTCATATATACTTTAGATTGATTTAAAACTTCATTTTTAATTTAAAA
GGATCTAGGTGAAGATCCTTTTTGATAATCTCATGACCAAAATCCCTTAACGTGAGTTTTCGTTCCACTG
AGCGTCAGACCCCGTAGAAAAGATCAAAGGATCTTCTTGAGATCCTTTTTTTCTGCGCGTAATCTGCTGC
TTGCAAACAAAAAAACCACCGCTACCAGCGGTGGTTTGTTTGCCGGATCAAGAGCTACCAACTCTTTTTC
CGAAGGTAACTGGCTTCAGCAGAGCGCAGATACCAAATACTGTTCTTCTAGTGTAGCCGTAGTTAGGCCA
CCACTTCAAGAACTCTGTAGCACCGCCTACATACCTCGCTCTGCTAATCCTGTTACCAGTGGCTGCTGCC
AGTGGCGATAAGTCGTGTCTTACCGGGTTGGACTCAAGACGATAGTTACCGGATAAGGCGCAGCGGTCGG
GCTGAACGGGGGGTTCGTGCACACAGCCCAGCTTGGAGCGAACGACCTACACCGAACTGAGATACCTACA
GCGTGAGCTATGAGAAAGCGCCACGCTTCCCGAAGGGAGAAAGGCGGACAGGTATCCGGTAAGCGGCAGG
GTCGGAACAGGAGAGCGCACGAGGGAGCTTCCAGGGGGAAACGCCTGGTATCTTTATAGTCCTGTCGGGT
TTCGCCACCTCTGACTTGAGCGTCGATTTTTGTGATGCTCGTCAGGGGGGCGGAGCCTATGGAAAAACGC
CAGCAACGCGGCCTTTTTACGGTTCCTGGCCTTTTGCTGGCCTTTTGCTCACATGTTCTTTCCTGCGTTA
TCCCCTGATTCTGTGGATAACCGTATTACCGCCATGCAT
